Addgene plasmid #74151: pBS-TarHom-Tol2-kanaR-cryaa-CFP
Purpose: BAC targeting cassette for pTARBAC2 with kanaR selection marker and lens-specific transgenesis marker Cerulean
Depositing lab: Holger Knaut. Depositing organization: NYU Grossman School of Medicine. Publication: A Plasmid Set for Efficient Bacterial Artificial Chromosome (BAC) Transgenesis in Zebrafish. Fuentes F, Reynolds E, Lewellis SW, Venkiteswaran G, Knaut H. G3 (Bethesda). 2016 Jan 27. pii: g3.115.026344. doi: 10.1534/g3.115.026344. PubMed 26818072.
Backbone
  Vector backbone: pBluescript
Growth in bacteria
  Bacterial resistance: Ampicillin and Kanamycin, 100 & 50 μg/mL
  Growth temperature: 37°C
  Growth strain: DH5alpha
  Copy number: High Copy
Gene/Insert
  Gene/Insert name: Tol2-kanaR-cryaa-CFP
  Species: Synthetic
Terms and licenses: Academic/Nonprofit Terms; Industry Terms: Not Available to Industry
How to cite: pBS-TarHom-Tol2-kanaR-cryaa-CFP was a gift from Holger Knaut (Addgene plasmid # 74151 ; http://n2t.net/addgene:74151 ; RRID:Addgene_74151)
