[The description below was written by a language model from this plasmid's Addgene catalogue record and pLannotate feature annotations shown in this document.]
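Description:
pBS-TarHom-Tol2-kanaR-cryaa-CFP is a 7.3 kb pBluescript-based donor plasmid that carries a targeting cassette for modifying bacterial artificial chromosomes built in the pTARBAC2 vector, as part of a plasmid set for BAC transgenesis in zebrafish. It is maintained in E. coli at high copy through the ColE1/pUC origin. It is selected with ampicillin through the backbone β-lactamase gene and with kanamycin through the marker inside the cassette. The usual pBluescript remnants surround the insert: T7 and T3 promoters, lac promoter/operator, lacZα fragments and MCS fragments.

The synthetic insert is bracketed by two short fragments annotated as sacB. These are consistent with the "TarHom" homology arms named in the plasmid title, which would direct recombination of the cassette into the sacB region of the pTARBAC2 backbone. Between the arms lies an aph(3')-Ia kanamycin resistance gene with adjacent Tn903-derived sequence, which allows recombinant BACs to be selected. Downstream is an mCerulean coding sequence followed by an SV40 poly(A) signal.

The name and stated purpose indicate that Cerulean is driven by a cryaa (lens crystallin) promoter. This gives cyan lens fluorescence as a visible marker for transgenic fish. The automated annotation does not label that promoter, which presumably lies in the unannotated stretch upstream of mCerulean. The Tol2 transposon arms are likewise not annotated directly. A medaka tyrosinase fragment is detected, which plausibly reflects sequence flanking the original Tol2 element, but the record does not confirm this. Once placed in the BAC backbone, Tol2 sequences would allow transposase-mediated integration of the BAC into the zebrafish genome.
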