Features (pLannotate 1.2.2; 20 found; start..end, strand, type, name):
    120..138     +  promoter       T7 promoter: promoter for bacteriophage T7 RNA polymerase
    241..363     +  CDS            sacB (fragment): SACB_BACSU - Experimental evidence at protein level: Swiss-Prot protein existence level 1. From Bacillus subtilis (strain 168).
    932..1219    -  CDS            tyr (fragment): TYRO_ORYLA - Also known as tyro. Experimental evidence at transcript level: Swiss-Prot protein existence level 2. This is a copper-containing oxidase that functions in the formation of pigments such as melanins and other polyphenolic compounds. From Oryzias latipes (Japanese rice fish) (Japanese killifish).
   1378..2193    +  CDS            KanR: aminoglycoside phosphotransferase; aph(3')-Ia; confers resistance to kanamycin in bacteria or G418 (Geneticin®) in eukaryotes
   2334..2489    +  CDS            TRA2_ECOLX (fragment): Protein predicted: Swiss-Prot protein existence level 4. Required for transposition of transposon Tn903. From Escherichia coli.
   3826..4542    +  CDS            mCerulean: mCerulean is a basic (constitutively fluorescent) cyan fluorescent protein published in 2005, derived from Aequorea victoria. It is reported to be a very rapidly-maturing monomer.
   4564..4647    +  CDS            large T antigen (fragment): large T antigen from SV40 (simian virus 40)
   4670..4791    +  polyA_signal   SV40 poly(A) signal: SV40 polyadenylation signal
   4793..4812    +  misc_feature   MCS (fragment): pBluescript multiple cloning site
   4840..5079    +  CDS            sacB (fragment): SACB_BACSU - Experimental evidence at protein level: Swiss-Prot protein existence level 1. From Bacillus subtilis (strain 168).
   5081..5101    +  misc_feature   MCS (fragment): pBluescript multiple cloning site
   5114..5132    -  promoter       T3 promoter: promoter for bacteriophage T3 RNA polymerase
   5177..5193    -  protein_bind   lac operator: The lac repressor binds to the lac operator to inhibit transcription in E. coli. This inhibition can be relieved by adding lactose or isopropyl-β-D-thiogalactopyranoside (IPTG). lac repressor encoded by lacI
   5201..5231    -  promoter       lac promoter: promoter for the E. coli lac operon
   5246..5267    -  protein_bind   CAP binding site: CAP binding activates transcription in the presence of cAMP. E. coli catabolite activator protein
   5280..5372    -  CDS            lacI (fragment): lac repressor; lacI; The lac repressor binds to the lac operator to inhibit transcription in E. coli. This inhibition can be relieved by adding lactose or isopropyl-β-D-thiogalactopyranoside (IPTG).
   5555..6143    -  rep_origin     ori: high-copy-number ColE1/pMB1/pBR322/pUC origin of replication
   6314..7174    -  CDS            AmpR: β-lactamase; bla; confers resistance to ampicillin, carbenicillin, and related antibiotics
   7175..7279    -  promoter       AmpR promoter: bla
   7302..112     -  CDS            lacZα (fragment) (across the origin): LacZα fragment of β-galactosidase; lacZ fragment
>Addgene plasmid #74151 | pBS-TarHom-Tol2-kanaR-cryaa-CFP | depositor full sequence | sequence record 139149 | pBS-TarHom-Tol2-kanaR-cryaa-CFP sequence 7302 bps
GGGCCTCTTCGCTATTACGCCAGCTGGCGAAAGGGGGATGTGCTGCAAGGCGATTAAGTTGGGTAACGCC
AGGGTTTTCCCAGTCACGACGTTGTAAAACGACGGCCAGTGAGCGCGCGTAATACGACTCACTATAGGGC
GAATTGGAGCTCGGCGGCCGCCAGGCCTACCCACTAGTCAATTCGGGAGGATCGAAACGGCAGATCGCAA
AAAACAGTACATACAGAAGGAGACATGAACATGAACATCAAAAAAATTGTAAAACAAGCCACAGTTCTGA
CTTTTACGACTGCACTTCTGGCAGGAGGAGCGACTCAAGCCTTCGCGAAAGAAAATAACCAAAAAGCATA
CAAAGAAACGTACGCGTCTCTCATATTACACGCCGCGGTGGCGGCCGCATCTGGCCTTGTTTCAGACACC
AGGGAGTCTCTGCTCACGTTTCCTGCTATTTGCAGCCTCTCTATCAAGACTAATACACCTCTTCCCGCAT
CGGCTGCCTGTGAGAGGCTTTTCAGCACTGCGGGATTGCTTTTCAGCCCCAAAAGAGCTAGGCTTGACAC
TAACAATTTTGAGAATCAGCTTCTACTGAAGTTAAATCTGAGGTTTTACAACTTTGAGTAGCGTGTACTG
GCGTTAGATTGTCTGTCTTATAGTTTGATAATTAAATACAAACAGTTCTAAAGCAGGATAAAACCTTGTA
TGCATTTCATTTAATGTTTTTTGAGATTAAAAGCTTAAACAAGAATCTCTAGTTTTCTTTCTTGCTTTTA
CTTTTACTTCCTTAATACTCAAGTACAATTTTAATGGAGTACTTTTTTACTTTTACTCAAGTAAGATTCT
AGCCAGATACTTTTACTTTTAATTGAGTAAAATTTTCCCTAAGTACTTGTACTTTCACTTGAGTAAAATT
TTTGAGTACTTTTTACACCTCTGTCAAGAACTCCTGGACAAACCTCTGACCTGTGTGGAACAGAGTGGAT
ATGGGTGTCTGAACAGATATTCACGTCTTTTGCAGATCAGAGGGCATTTCTGGTGTTGTGCAATGACCTG
GGTCCAACAGGTAGGCGTACTCGTATCCAAGAGCATTGTTGGACAGGAGGTAGTCTCCATTCCTATAAAG
AGGAAGGAATGGCACCATGTAGTAGCCGTCATTGTGGCCAATTGGTGCATTGGTACGTGGGTAGATGGAC
CGGGGAGGCTGATGAGTTCTTAGCCAGCGGATCTGATTACCCTGTTATCCCTAGATTTAAATGATATCGG
ATCCTAGTAAGCCACGTTGTGTCTCAAAATCTCTGATGTTACATTGCACAAGATAAAAATATATCATCAT
GAACAATAAAACTGTCTGCTTACATAAACAGTAATACAAGGGGTGTTATGAGCCATATTCAACGGGAAAC
GTCTTGCTCGAGGCCGCGATTAAATTCCAACATGGATGCTGATTTATATGGGTATAAATGGGCTCGCGAT
AATGTCGGGCAATCAGGTGCGACAATCTATCGATTGTATGGGAAGCCCGATGCGCCAGAGTTGTTTCTGA
AACATGGCAAAGGTAGCGTTGCCAATGATGTTACAGATGAGATGGTCAGACTAAACTGGCTGACGGAATT
TATGCCTCTTCCGACCATCAAGCATTTTATCCGTACTCCTGATGATGCATGGTTACTCACCACTGCGATC
CCCGGGAAAACAGCATTCCAGGTATTAGAAGAATATCCTGATTCAGGTGAAAATATTGTTGATGCGCTGG
CAGTGTTCCTGCGCCGGTTGCATTCGATTCCTGTTTGTAATTGTCCTTTTAACAGCGATCGCGTATTTCG
TCTCGCTCAGGCGCAATCACGAATGAATAACGGTTTGGTTGATGCGAGTGATTTTGATGACGAGCGTAAT
GGCTGGCCTGTTGAACAAGTCTGGAAAGAAATGCATAAGCTTTTGCCATTCTCACCGGATTCAGTCGTCA
CTCATGGTGATTTCTCACTTGATAACCTTATTTTTGACGAGGGGGAATTAACAGGTTGTATTGATGTTGG
ACGAGTCGGAATCGCAGACCGATACCAGGATCTTGCCATCCTATGGAACTGCCTCGGTGAGTTTTCTCCT
TCATTACAGAAACGGCTTTTTCAAAAATATGGTATTGATAATCCTGATATGAATAAATTGCAGTTTCATT
TGATGCTCGATGAGTTTTTCTAATCAGAATTGGTTAATTGGTTGTAACACTGGCAGAGCATTACGCTGAC
TTGACGGGACGGCGGCTTTGTTGAATAAATCGAACTCTTGCTGAGTTGAAGGATCGGATCACGCATCTTC
CCGACAACGCAGACCGTTCCGTGGCAAAGCAAAAGTTCAAAATCACCAACTGGTCCACCTACAACAAAGC
TCTCATCAACCGTGGCTCCCTCACTTTCTGGCTGGATGATGGGGCGATTCAGGCCTGGTATGAGTCAGCA
ACACCTTCTTCACGAGGCAGACCTCAGCGGCGGCCGGATCCGATATCGTTTGGCGCGCCAAACTCGCTAC
CTTAGGACCGTTATAGTTAAGATCCGATCTGCTGGGCTTGCTGAAGGTAGGGGGTCAAGAACCAGAGGTG
TAAAGTACTTGAGTAATTTTACTTGATTACTGTACTTAAGTATTATTTTTGGGGATTTTTACTTTACTTG
AGTACAATTAAAAATCAATACTTTTACTTTTACTTAATTACATTTTTTTAGAAAAAAAAGTACTTTTTAC
TCCTTACAATTTTATTTACAGTCAAAAAGTACTTATTTTTTGGAGATCACTTCATTCTATTTTCCCTTGC
TATTACCAAACCAATTGAATTGCGCTGATGCCCAGTTTAATTTAAATGTTATTTATTCTGCCTATGAAAA
TCGTTTTCACATTATATGAAATTGGTCAGACATGTTCATTGGTCCTTTGGAAGTGACGTCATGTCACATC
TATTACCACAATGCACAGCACCTTGACCTGGAAATTAGGGAAATTATAACAGTCAATCAGTGGAAGAAAA
TGGAGGAAGTATGTGATTCATCAGCAGCTGCGAGCAGCACAGTCCAAAATCAGCCACAGGATCAAGAGCA
CCCGTGGCCGTATCTTCGCCCCGGGAGCTTCGAATTCTAATATGGCAATAAACGATCTTCAGAGAAACTT
GCATTGGTAAATAGTTTCAGCCTATGCATATGTAGTTATTCAAACTGTAATGACTATCTTACAGTATTAT
ATGTTTATAATAGTTTGATCCAATAAATCCAGATTTATATGCTTTTCAACATAAAATTGTGAAATGCACA
GAATGTACATATACAATACATTTCCTACAATAATGCTCTCTTTTCTATTAATAGTGTGCATTCAGTGCAG
GATGTTATGTATTTATTTTCTGTAGTGCAAACTTTTTCAAAGAATTTTCCAGTCTAAGCTTTTCAGTCAA
GAAAAAAAAAAGCGATTGATTATCTGTGATATTTAAAAAAATTAGCTCTTAAATCTGGTGAACCAAGTGG
CCACAACACATTAAATACTGACGTTCTACAGCCATGTAGCTTCATCTGGTCTGGTTTGCTTTGGCAGGCA
CTTATTTTCCGGTGATAGTTGGCCACAAGAGTATTGTCTGAGCCATTCAGTGCTAGACTGTCATTCTCAG
GTCAGAGTCCACCCCGCTGATTCTGCTGACAACACTGTTCCCACCATGAGATAATGCCATTCCAGAGAGA
TCCATTTGTAAGCCCCTCTTTCTGCAGCACAGGTATATAACCAGGGGTCTGCCTCCACTAAGGCCGGCAC
ACATCATTTGGGGATCTTTGTACTGTGGATCCACCGGTCGCCACCATGGTGAGCAAGGGCGAGGAGCTGT
TCACCGGGGTGGTGCCCATCCTGGTCGAGCTGGACGGCGACGTAAACGGCCACAAGTTCAGCGTGTCCGG
CGAGGGCGAGGGCGATGCCACCTACGGCAAGCTGACCCTGAAGTTCATCTGCACCACCGGCAAGCTGCCC
GTGCCCTGGCCCACCCTCGTGACCACCCTGACCTGGGGCGTGCAGTGCTTCGCCCGCTACCCCGACCACA
TGAAGCAGCACGACTTCTTCAAGTCCGCCATGCCCGAAGGCTACGTCCAGGAGCGCACCATCTTCTTCAA
GGACGACGGCAACTACAAGACCCGCGCCGAGGTGAAGTTCGAGGGCGACACCCTGGTGAACCGCATCGAG
CTGAAGGGCATCGACTTCAAGGAGGACGGCAACATCCTGGGGCACAAGCTGGAGTACAACGCCATCAGCG
ACAACGTCTATATCACCGCCGACAAGCAGAAGAACGGCATCAAGGCCAACTTCAAGATCCGCCACAACAT
CGAGGACGGCAGCGTGCAGCTCGCCGACCACTACCAGCAGAACACCCCCATCGGCGACGGCCCCGTGCTG
CTGCCCGACAACCACTACCTGAGCACCCAGTCCAAGCTGAGCAAAGACCCCAACGAGAAGCGCGATCACA
TGGTCCTGCTGGAGTTCGTGACCGCCGCCGGGATCACTCTCGGCATGGACGAGCTGTACAAGTAGCGGCC
GGCCGCGACTCTAGATCATAATCAGCCATACCATATTTGTAGAGGTTTTACTTGCTTTAAAAAACCTCCC
ACACCTCCCCCTGAACCTGAAACATAAAATGAATGCAATTGTTGTTGTTAACTTGTTTATTGCAGCTTAT
AATGGTTACAAATAAAGCAATAGCATCACAAATTTCACAAATAAAGCATTTTTTTCACTGCATTCTAGTT
GTGGTTTGTCCAAACTCATCAATGTATCTTAATCGAGGGGGGGCCCGGTACCCAATTCGCCCTATAGTGA
GTCTCGAGCCAAGTGCCTCAATTCGATCAATCAACGATTAAAAATATTGAGTCTGCAAAAGGACTTGATG
TGTGGGACAGCTGGCCGCTGCAAAACGCTGACGGAACAGTAGCTGAATACAACGGCTATCACGTTGTGTT
TGCTCTTGCGGGAAGCCCGAAAGACGCTGATGACACATCAATCTACATGTTTTATCAAAAGGTCGGCGAC
AACTCAATCGACAGCTGGAAAAACGCGGGCCGTGTCTTTACTCGAGGGGGGGCCCGGTACCCAGCTTTTG
TTCCCTTTAGTGAGGGTTAATTGCGCGCTTGGCGTAATCATGGTCATAGCTGTTTCCTGTGTGAAATTGT
TATCCGCTCACAATTCCACACAACATACGAGCCGGAAGCATAAAGTGTAAAGCCTGGGGTGCCTAATGAG
TGAGCTAACTCACATTAATTGCGTTGCGCTCACTGCCCGCTTTCCAGTCGGGAAACCTGTCGTGCCAGCT
GCATTAATGAATCGGCCAACGCGCGGGGAGAGGCGGTTTGCGTATTGGGCGCTCTTCCGCTTCCTCGCTC
ACTGACTCGCTGCGCTCGGTCGTTCGGCTGCGGCGAGCGGTATCAGCTCACTCAAAGGCGGTAATACGGT
TATCCACAGAATCAGGGGATAACGCAGGAAAGAACATGTGAGCAAAAGGCCAGCAAAAGGCCAGGAACCG
TAAAAAGGCCGCGTTGCTGGCGTTTTTCCATAGGCTCCGCCCCCCTGACGAGCATCACAAAAATCGACGC
TCAAGTCAGAGGTGGCGAAACCCGACAGGACTATAAAGATACCAGGCGTTTCCCCCTGGAAGCTCCCTCG
TGCGCTCTCCTGTTCCGACCCTGCCGCTTACCGGATACCTGTCCGCCTTTCTCCCTTCGGGAAGCGTGGC
GCTTTCTCATAGCTCACGCTGTAGGTATCTCAGTTCGGTGTAGGTCGTTCGCTCCAAGCTGGGCTGTGTG
CACGAACCCCCCGTTCAGCCCGACCGCTGCGCCTTATCCGGTAACTATCGTCTTGAGTCCAACCCGGTAA
GACACGACTTATCGCCACTGGCAGCAGCCACTGGTAACAGGATTAGCAGAGCGAGGTATGTAGGCGGTGC
TACAGAGTTCTTGAAGTGGTGGCCTAACTACGGCTACACTAGAAGGACAGTATTTGGTATCTGCGCTCTG
CTGAAGCCAGTTACCTTCGGAAAAAGAGTTGGTAGCTCTTGATCCGGCAAACAAACCACCGCTGGTAGCG
GTGGTTTTTTTGTTTGCAAGCAGCAGATTACGCGCAGAAAAAAAGGATCTCAAGAAGATCCTTTGATCTT
TTCTACGGGGTCTGACGCTCAGTGGAACGAAAACTCACGTTAAGGGATTTTGGTCATGAGATTATCAAAA
AGGATCTTCACCTAGATCCTTTTAAATTAAAAATGAAGTTTTAAATCAATCTAAAGTATATATGAGTAAA
CTTGGTCTGACAGTTACCAATGCTTAATCAGTGAGGCACCTATCTCAGCGATCTGTCTATTTCGTTCATC
CATAGTTGCCTGACTCCCCGTCGTGTAGATAACTACGATACGGGAGGGCTTACCATCTGGCCCCAGTGCT
GCAATGATACCGCGAGACCCACGCTCACCGGCTCCAGATTTATCAGCAATAAACCAGCCAGCCGGAAGGG
CCGAGCGCAGAAGTGGTCCTGCAACTTTATCCGCCTCCATCCAGTCTATTAATTGTTGCCGGGAAGCTAG
AGTAAGTAGTTCGCCAGTTAATAGTTTGCGCAACGTTGTTGCCATTGCTACAGGCATCGTGGTGTCACGC
TCGTCGTTTGGTATGGCTTCATTCAGCTCCGGTTCCCAACGATCAAGGCGAGTTACATGATCCCCCATGT
TGTGCAAAAAAGCGGTTAGCTCCTTCGGTCCTCCGATCGTTGTCAGAAGTAAGTTGGCCGCAGTGTTATC
ACTCATGGTTATGGCAGCACTGCATAATTCTCTTACTGTCATGCCATCCGTAAGATGCTTTTCTGTGACT
GGTGAGTACTCAACCAAGTCATTCTGAGAATAGTGTATGCGGCGACCGAGTTGCTCTTGCCCGGCGTCAA
TACGGGATAATACCGCGCCACATAGCAGAACTTTAAAAGTGCTCATCATTGGAAAACGTTCTTCGGGGCG
AAAACTCTCAAGGATCTTACCGCTGTTGAGATCCAGTTCGATGTAACCCACTCGTGCACCCAACTGATCT
TCAGCATCTTTTACTTTCACCAGCGTTTCTGGGTGAGCAAAAACAGGAAGGCAAAATGCCGCAAAAAAGG
GAATAAGGGCGACACGGAAATGTTGAATACTCATACTCTTCCTTTTTCAATATTATTGAAGCATTTATCA
GGGTTATTGTCTCATGAGCGGATACATATTTGAATGTATTTAGAAAAATAAACAAATAGGGGTTCCGCGC
ACATTTCCCCGAAAAGTGCCAC
