>Addgene plasmid #74151 | pBS-TarHom-Tol2-kanaR-cryaa-CFP | addgene partial sequence | sequence record 140606 | SV40pA-R 5'-GAAATTTGTGATGCTATTGC-3'
ACAAGTTAACAACAACAATTGCATTCATTTTATGTTTCAGGTTCAGGGGGAGGTGTGGGAGGTTTTTTAA
AGCAAGTAAAACCTCTACAAATATGGTATGGCTGATTATGATCTAGAGTCGCGGCCGGCCGCTACTTGTA
CAGCTCGTCCATGCCGAGAGTGATCCCGGCGGCGGTCACGAACTCCAGCAGGACCATGTGATCGCGCTTC
TCGTTGGGGTCTTTGCTCAGCTTGGACTGGGTGCTCAGGTAGTGGTTGTCGGGCAGCAGCACGGGGCCGT
CGCCGATGGGGGTGTTCTGCTGGTAGTGGTCGGCGAGCTGCACGCTGCCGTCCTCGATGTTGTGGCGGAT
CTTGAAGTTGGCCTTGATGCCGTTCTTCTGCTTGTCGGCGGTGATATAGACGTTGTCGCTGATGGCGTTG
TACTCCAGCTTGTGCCCCAGGATGTTGCCGTCCTCCTTGAAGTCGATGCCCTTCAGCTCGATGCGGTTCA
CCAGGGTGTCGCCCTCGAACTTCACCTCGGCGCGGGTCTTGTAGTTGCCGTCGTCCTTGAAGAAGATGGT
GCGCTCCTGGACGTAGCCTTCGGGCATGGCGGACTTGAAGAAGTCGTGCTGCTTCATGTGGTCGGGGTAG
CGGGCGAAGCACTGCACGCCCCAGGTCAGGGTGGTCACGAGGGTGGGCCAGGGCACGGGCAGCTTGCCGG
TGGTGCAGATGAACTTCAGGGTCAGCTTGCCGTAGGTGGCATCGCCCTCGCCCTCGCCGGACACGCTGAA
CTTGTGGCCGTTTACGTCGCCGTCCAGCTCGACCAGGATGGGCACCACCCCGGTGAACAGCTCCTCGCCC
TTGCTCACCATGGTGGCGACCGGTGGATCCACAGTACAAAGATCCCCAAATGATGTGTGCCGGCCTTAGT
GGAGGCAGACCCCTGGTTA
