>Addgene plasmid #74151 | pBS-TarHom-Tol2-kanaR-cryaa-CFP | addgene partial sequence | sequence record 140607 | KanR2-F 5'-GAACTGCCTCGGTGAGTTTT-3'
TATGGTATTGATAATCCTGATATGAATAAATTGCAGTTTCATTTGATGCTCGATGAGTTTTTCTAATCAG
AATTGGTTAATTGGTTGTAACACTGGCAGAGCATTACGCTGACTTGACGGGACGGCGGCTTTGTTGAATA
AATCGAACTCTTGCTGAGTTGAAGGATCGGATCACGCATCTTCCCGACAACGCAGACCGTTCCGTGGCAA
AGCAAAAGTTCAAAATCACCAACTGGTCCACCTACAACAAAGCTCTCATCAACCGTGGCTCCCTCACTTT
CTGGCTGGATGATGGGGCGATTCAGGCCTGGTATGAGTCAGCAACACCTTCTTCACGAGGCAGACCTCAG
CGGCGGCCGGATCCGATATCGTTTGGCGCGCCAAACTCGCTACCTTAGGACCGTTATAGTTAAGATCCGA
TCTGCTGGGCTTGCTGAAGGTAGGGGGTCAAGAACCAGAGGTGTAAAGTACTTGAGTAATTTTACTTGAT
TACTGTACTTAAGTATTATTTTTGGGGATTTTTACTTTACTTGAGTACAATTAAAAATCAATACTTTTAC
TTTTACTTAATTACATTTTTTTAGAAAAAAAAGTACTTTTTACTCCTTACAATTTTATTTACAGTCAAAA
AGTACTTATTTTTTGGAGATCACTTCATTCTATTTTCCCTTGCTATTACCAAACCAATTGAATTGCGCTG
ATGCCCAGTTTAATTTAAATGTTATTTATTCTGCCTATGAAAATCGTTTTCACATTATATGAAATTGGTC
AGACATGTTCATTGGTCCTTTGGAAGTGACGTCATGTCACATCTATTACCACAATGCACAGCACCTTGAC
CTGGAAATTAGGGAAATTATATCAGTCAATCAGTGGAAGAAAATGGAGGAAGTATGTGATTCATCAGCAG
CTGCGAGCAGCACAGTCCAAAATCAGCCACAGGATCAAGAGCACCCGTGGCCGTATCTTC
